>Addgene plasmid #159613 | COVID-SARS2 NSP14/10 | depositor full sequence | sequence record 308623 | COVID-SARS2 NSP14/10 sequence 7387 bps
ATGGCGGAAAATGTGACTGGTCTGTTTAAAGATTGTAGTAAAGTCATTACCGGGCTGCATCCGACCCAAG
CACCAACACATCTGAGTGTCGACACCAAGTTCAAAACGGAAGGGCTGTGCGTAGATATTCCCGGTATTCC
AAAAGATATGACTTATCGCCGTCTGATTAGCATGATGGGCTTCAAAATGAATTACCAAGTGAACGGTTAT
CCGAATATGTTCATTACCCGCGAGGAAGCTATTCGCCATGTGCGCGCATGGATCGGCTTCGACGTGGAGG
GATGTCATGCGACCCGCGAAGCCGTGGGGACTAACTTACCGCTGCAGCTGGGCTTTTCTACCGGCGTGAA
TTTAGTTGCCGTACCGACCGGATATGTAGACACGCCGAACAACACGGATTTTTCGCGTGTGTCAGCCAAA
CCACCTCCGGGCGATCAATTTAAGCACCTGATCCCACTGATGTACAAAGGCTTACCATGGAATGTTGTAC
GCATTAAGATCGTGCAGATGTTGAGCGATACTCTGAAAAATTTGTCGGATCGGGTAGTGTTTGTCCTGTG
GGCGCACGGCTTCGAGCTTACTTCGATGAAATACTTTGTCAAGATCGGACCGGAACGTACCTGTTGTCTG
TGCGACCGTCGCGCCACCTGTTTCAGTACCGCGTCTGACACTTATGCGTGTTGGCACCACTCGATTGGTT
TTGATTACGTATACAATCCGTTTATGATCGATGTCCAACAATGGGGCTTTACGGGGAATTTGCAGTCTAA
TCACGATCTGTACTGTCAGGTACACGGCAATGCCCACGTCGCCAGCTGTGACGCTATTATGACCCGTTGC
CTGGCTGTCCACGAATGTTTCGTGAAACGTGTTGATTGGACCATTGAATACCCTATTATCGGTGACGAGC
TGAAAATTAACGCTGCGTGCCGTAAAGTTCAACACATGGTGGTCAAAGCGGCCCTGTTGGCCGATAAATT
CCCAGTTTTGCACGACATTGGCAATCCTAAAGCAATCAAATGTGTTCCCCAAGCTGATGTGGAATGGAAA
TTCTACGATGCACAGCCATGCTCCGACAAGGCTTACAAAATTGAAGAACTGTTCTATAGCTATGCCACCC
ATTCTGACAAATTCACGGATGGTGTTTGTCTGTTTTGGAACTGTAACGTTGATCGTTATCCGGCAAACTC
CATTGTGTGTCGCTTTGATACTCGGGTCCTCTCAAATCTCAATTTACCCGGCTGCGATGGCGGTTCTCTG
TACGTGAATAAACACGCCTTCCATACTCCGGCATTTGATAAATCAGCGTTCGTCAATTTAAAGCAGCTGC
CGTTTTTCTATTATAGCGATAGCCCCTGCGAAAGCCATGGGAAACAGGTGGTTAGCGATATCGACTATGT
CCCGCTGAAGTCGGCCACGTGTATCACCCGTTGTAACTTAGGAGGCGCAGTTTGCCGTCACCATGCGAAC
GAGTACCGGCTGTATTTAGACGCATATAACATGATGATTTCTGCCGGCTTCAGTCTTTGGGTTTACAAAC
AGTTCGATACCTATAATCTGTGGAACACGTTTACTCGTCTCCAATAATAATAATTTAAGGAGATATACAT
G
[417 nt withheld, positions 1612-2028]
TAACAGTAAAGGTGGATACGGATCCGAATTCGAGCTCCGTCGACAAGCTTGCGGCCGCACTCGAGCACCA
CCACCACCACCACTGAGATCCGGCTGCTAACAAAGCCCGAAAGGAAGCTGAGTTGGCTGCTGCCACCGCT
GAGCAATAACTAGCATAACCCCTTGGGGCCTCTAAACGGGTCTTGAGGGGTTTTTTGCTGAAAGGAGGAA
CTATATCCGGATTGGCGAATGGG
[124 nt withheld, positions 2262-2385]
C
[91 nt withheld, positions 2387-2477]
A
[49 nt withheld, positions 2479-2527]
CCTTTGACGTTGGAGTCCACGTTCTTT
[37 nt withheld, positions 2555-2591]
ACCCTATCTCGGTCTATTCTTTTGATTTATAAGGGATTTTGCCGATTTCGGCCTATTGGTTAAAAAATGA
GCTGATTTAACAAAAATTTAACGCGAATTTTAACAAAATATTAACGTTTACAATTTCAGGTGGCACTTTT
CGGGGAAATGTGCGCGGAACCCCTATTTGTTTATTTTTCTAAATACATTCAAATATGTATCCGCTCATGA
ATTAATTCTTAGAAAAACTCATCGAGCATCAAATGAAACTGCAATTTATTCATATCAGGATTATCAATAC
CATATTTTTGAAAAAGCCGTTTCTGTAATGAAGGAGAAAACTCACCGAGGCAGTTCCATAGGATGGCAAG
ATCCTGGTATCGGTCTGCGATTCCGACTCGTCCAACATCAATACAACCTATTAATTTCCCCTCGTCAAAA
ATAAGGTTATCAAGTGAGAAATCACCATGAGTGACGACTGAATCCGGTGAGAATGGCAAAAGTTTATGCA
TTTCTTTCCAGACTTGTTCAACAGGCCAGCCATTACGCTCGTCATCAAAATCACTCGCATCAACCAAACC
GTTATTCATTCGTGATTGCGCCTGAGCGAGACGAAATACGCGATCGCTGTTAAAAGGACAATTACAAACA
GGAATCGAATGCAACCGGCGCAGGAACACTGCCAGCGCATCAACAATATTTTCACCTGAATCAGGATATT
CTTCTAATACCTGGAATGCTGTTTTCCCGGGGATCGCAGTGGTGAGTAACCATGCATCATCAGGAGTACG
GATAAAATGCTTGATGGTCGGAAGAGGCATAAATTCCGTCAGCCAGTTTAGTCTGACCATCTCATCTGTA
ACATCATTGGCAACGCTACCTTTGCCATGTTTCAGAAACAACTCTGGCGCATCGGGCTTCCCATACAATC
GATAGATTGTCGCACCTGATTGCCCGACATTATCGCGAGCCCATTTATACCCATATAAATCAGCATCCAT
GTTGGAATTTAATCGCGGCCTAGAGCAAGACGTTTCCCGTTGAATATGGCTCATAACACCCCTTGTATTA
CTGTTTATGTAAGCAGACAGTTTTATTGTTCATGACCAAAATCCCTTAACGTGAGTTTTCGTTCCACTGA
GCGTCAGACCCCGTAGAAAAGATCAAAGGATCTTCTTGAGATCCTTTTTTTCTGCGCGTAATCTGCTGCT
TGCAAACAAAAAAACCACCGCTACCAGCGGTGGTTTGTTTGCCGGATCAAGAGCTACCAACTCTTTTTCC
GAAGGTAACTGGCTTCAGCAGAGCGCAGATACCAAATACTGTCCTTCTAGTGTAGCCGTAGTTAGGCCAC
CACTTCAAGAACTCTGTAGCACCGCCTACATACCTCGCTCTGCTAATCCTGTTACCAGTGGCTGCTGCCA
GTGGCGATAAGTCGTGTCTTACCGGGTTGGACTCAAGACGATAGTTACCGGATAAGGCGCAGCGGTCGGG
CTGAACGGGGGGTTCGTGCACACAGCCCAGCTTGGAGCGAACGACCTACACCGAACTGAGATACCTACAG
CGTGAGCTATGAGAAAGCGCCACGCTTCCCGAAGGGAGAAAGGCGGACAGGTATCCGGTAAGCGGCAGGG
TCGGAACAGGAGAGCGCACGAGGGAGCTTCCAGGGGGAAACGCCTGGTATCTTTATAGTCCTGTCGGGTT
TCGCCACCTCTGACTTGAGCGTCGATTTTTGTGATGCTCGTCAGGGGGGCGGAGCCTATGGAAAAACGCC
AGCAACGCGGCCTTTTTACGGTTCCTGGCCTTTTGCTGGCCTTTTGCTCACATGTTCTTTCCTGCGTTAT
CCCCTGATTCTGTGGATAACCGTATTACCGCCTTTGAGTGAGCTGATACCGCTCGCCGCAGCCGAACGAC
CGAGCGCAGCGAGTCAGTGAGCGAGGAAGCGGAAGAGCGCCTGATGCGGTATTTTCTCCTTACGCATCTG
TGCGGTATTTCACACCGCATATATGGTGCACTCTCAGTACAATCTGCTCTGATGCCGCATAGTTAAGCCA
GTATACACTCCGCTATCGCTACGTGACTGGGTCATGGCTGCGCCCCGACACCCGCCAACACCCGCTGACG
CGCCCTGACGGGCTTGTCTGCTCCCGGCATCCGCTTACAGACAAGCTGTGACCGTCTCCGGGAGCTGCAT
GTGTCAGAGGTTTTCACCGTCATCACCGAAACGCGCGAGGCAGCTGCGGTAAAGCTCATCAGCGTGGTCG
TGAAGCGATTCACAGATGTCTGCCTGTTCATCCGCGTCCAGCTCGTTGAGTTTCTCCAGAAGCGTTAATG
TCTGGCTTCTGATAAAGCGGGCCATGTTAAGGGCGGTTTTTTCCTGTTTGGTCACTGATGCCTCCGTGTA
AGGGGGATTTCTGTTCATGGGGGTAATGATACCGATGAAACGAGAGAGGATGCTCACGATACGGGTTACT
GATGATGAACATGCCCGGTTACTGGAACGTTGTGAGGGTAAACAACTGGCGGTATGGATGCGGCGGGACC
AGAGAAAAATCACTCAGGGTCAATGCCAGCGCTTCGTTAATACAGATGTAGGTGTTCCACAGGGTAGCCA
GCAGCATCCTGCGATGCAGATCCGGAACATAATGGTGCAGGGCGCTGACTTCCGCGTTTCCAGACTTTAC
GAAACACGGAAACCGAAGACCATTCATGTTGTTGCTCAGGTCGCAGACGTTTTGCAGCAGCAGTCGCTTC
ACGTTCGCTCGCGTATCGGTGATTCATTCTGCTAACCAGTAAGGCAACCCCGCCAGCCTAGCCGGGTCCT
CAACGACAGGAGCACGATCATGCGCACCCGTGGGGCCGCCATGCCGGCGATAATGGCCTGCTTCTCGCCG
AAACGTTTGGTGGCGGGACCAGTGACGAAGGCTTGAGCGAGGGCGTGCAAGATTCCGAATACCGCAAGCG
ACAGGCCGATCATCGTCGCGCTCCAGCGAAAGCGGTCCTCGCCGAAAATGACCCAGAGCGCTGCCGGCAC
CTGTCCTACGAGTTGCATGATAAAGAAGACAGTCATAAGTGCGGCGACGATAGTCATGCCCCGCGCCCAC
CGGAAGGAGCTGACTGGGTTGAAGGCTCTCAAGGGCATCGGTCGAGATCCCGGTGCCTAATGAGTGAGCT
AACTTACATTAATTGCGTTGCGCTCACTGCCCGCTTTCCAGTCGGGAAACCTGTCGTGCCAGCTGCATTA
ATGAATCGGCCAACGCGCGGGGAGAGGCGGTTTGCGTATTGGGCGCCAGGGTGGTTTTTCTTTTCACCAG
TGAGACGGGCAACAGCTGATTGCCCTTCACCGCCTGGCCCTGAGAGAGTTGCAGCAAGCGGTCCACGCTG
GTTTGCCCCAGCAGGCGAAAATCCTGTTTGATGGTGGTTAACGGCGGGATATAACATGAGCTGTCTTCGG
TATCGTCGTATCCCACTACCGAGATATCCGCACCAACGCGCAGCCCGGACTCGGTAATGGCGCGCATTGC
GCCCAGCGCCATCTGATCGTTGGCAACCAGCATCGCAGTGGGAACGATGCCCTCATTCAGCATTTGCATG
GTTTGTTGAAAACCGGACATGGCACTCCAGTCGCCTTCCCGTTCCGCTATCGGCTGAATTTGATTGCGAG
TGAGATATTTATGCCAGCCAGCCAGACGCAGACGCGCCGAGACAGAACTTAATGGGCCCGCTAACAGCGC
GATTTGCTGGTGACCCAATGCGACCAGATGCTCCACGCCCAGTCGCGTACCGTCTTCATGGGAGAAAATA
ATACTGTTGATGGGTGTCTGGTCAGAGACATCAAGAAATAACGCCGGAACATTAGTGCAGGCAGCTTCCA
CAGCAATGGCATCCTGGTCATCCAGCGGATAGTTAATGATCAGCCCACTGACGCGTTGCGCGAGAAGATT
GTGCACCGCCGCTTTACAGGCTTCGACGCCGCTTCGTTCTACCATCGACACCACCACGCTGGCACCCAGT
TGATCGGCGCGAGATTTAATCGCCGCGACAATTTGCGACGGCGCGTGCAGGGCCAGACTGGAGGTGGCAA
CGCCAATCAGCAACGACTGTTTGCCCGCCAGTTGTTGTGCCACGCGGTTGGGAATGTAATTCAGCTCCGC
CATCGCCGCTTCCACTTTTTCCCGCGTTTTCGCAGAAACGTGGCTGGCCTGGTTCACCACGCGGGAAACG
GTCTGATAAGAGACACCGGCATACTCTGCGACATCGTATAACGTTACTGGTTTCACATTCACCACCCTGA
ATTGACTCTCTTCCGGGCGCTATCATGCCATACCGCGAAAGGTTTTGCGCCATTCGATGGTGTCCGGGAT
CTCGACGCTCTCCCTTATGCGACTCCTGCATTAGGAAGCAGCCCAGTAGTAGGTTGAGGCCGTTGAGCAC
CGCCGCCGCAAGGAATGGTGCATGCAAGGAGATGGCGCCCAACAGTCCCCCGGCCACGGGGCCTGCCACC
ATACCCACGCCGAAACAAGCGCTCATGAGCCCGAAGTGGCGAGCCCGATCTTCCCCATCGGTGATGTCGG
CGATATAGGCGCCAGCAACCGCACCTGTGGCGCCGGTGATGCCGGCCACGATGCGTCCGGCGTAGAGGAT
CGAGATCTCGATCCCGCGAAATTAATACGACTCACTATAGGGGAATTGTGAGCGGATAACAATTCCCCTC
TAGAAATAATTTTGTTTAACTTTAAGAAGGAGATATACATATGCACCATCATCATCATCATTCTTCTGGT
GTAGATCTGGGTACCGAGAACCTGTACTTCCAATCC
Features (pLannotate 1.2.2; 20 found; start..end, strand, type, name):
      4..1584    +  CDS            rep (fragment): R1AB_SARS2 - Experimental evidence at protein level: Swiss-Prot protein existence level 1. [2'-O-methyltransferase]: Methyltransferase that mediates mRNA cap 2'-O-ribose methylation to the 5'-cap structure of viral mRNAs. N7-methyl guanosine cap is a prerequisite for binding of nsp16. Therefore plays an essential role in viral mRNAs cap methylation which is essential to evade immune system. From Severe acute respiratory syndrome coronavirus 2 (2019-nCoV) (SARS-CoV-2).
   1612..2028    +  CDS            R1A_SARS2 (fragment) (sequence withheld): Experimental evidence at protein level: Swiss-Prot protein existence level 1. [Non-structural protein 10]: Plays a pivotal role in viral transcription by stimulating both nsp14 3'-5' exoribonuclease and nsp16 2'-O-methyltransferase activities. Therefore plays an essential role in viral mRNAs cap methylation. From Severe acute respiratory syndrome coronavirus 2 (2019-nCoV) (SARS-CoV-2).
   2094..2111    +  CDS            9xHis (fragment): 9xHis affinity tag
   2121..2170    +  CDS            SET1 (fragment): solubility-enhancement tag derived from T7 phage gene 10B
   2178..2225    +  terminator     T7 terminator: transcription terminator for bacteriophage T7 RNA polymerase
   2262..2717    +  rep_origin     f1 ori (sequence partly withheld): f1 bacteriophage origin of replication; arrow indicates direction of (+) strand synthesis
   2744..2801    +  promoter       AmpR promoter (fragment): bla
   2810..3625    -  CDS            KanR: aminoglycoside phosphotransferase; aph(3')-Ia; confers resistance to kanamycin in bacteria or G418 (Geneticin®) in eukaryotes
   3747..4335    +  rep_origin     ori: high-copy-number ColE1/pMB1/pBR322/pUC origin of replication
   4521..4663    -  misc_feature   bom: basis of mobility region from pBR322
   4765..4956    -  CDS            rop: Rop protein, which maintains plasmids at low copy number; rop
   4973..5353    +  CDS            YPB1_ECOLX: Protein predicted: Swiss-Prot protein existence level 4. From Escherichia coli.
   5425..5716    -  CDS            TcR (fragment): tetracycline efflux protein; tet; confers resistance to tetracycline
   5731..5752    -  protein_bind   CAP binding site: CAP binding activates transcription in the presence of cAMP. E. coli catabolite activator protein
   5765..6847    -  CDS            lacI: lac repressor; lacI; The lac repressor binds to the lac operator to inhibit transcription in E. coli. This inhibition can be relieved by adding lactose or isopropyl-β-D-thiogalactopyranoside (IPTG).
   6848..6925    -  promoter       lacI promoter: lacI
   6933..7212    -  CDS            TcR (fragment): tetracycline efflux protein; tet; confers resistance to tetracycline
   7234..7252    +  promoter       T7 promoter: promoter for bacteriophage T7 RNA polymerase
   7253..7277    +  protein_bind   lac operator: The lac repressor binds to the lac operator to inhibit transcription in E. coli. This inhibition can be relieved by adding lactose or isopropyl-β-D-thiogalactopyranoside (IPTG). lac repressor encoded by lacI
   7292..7314    +  RBS            RBS: efficient ribosome binding site from bacteriophage T7 gene 10 (Olins and Rangwala, 1989)
