>Addgene plasmid #159613 | COVID-SARS2 NSP14/10 | addgene full sequence | sequence record 311056 | Addgene NGS Result
GTTTGCGTATTGGGCGCCAGGGTGGTTTTTCTTTTCACCAGTGAGACGGGCAACAGCTGATTGCCCTTCA
CCGCCTGGCCCTGAGAGAGTTGCAGCAAGCGGTCCACGCTGGTTTGCCCCAGCAGGCGAAAATCCTGTTT
GATGGTGGTTAACGGCGGGATATAACATGAGCTGTCTTCGGTATCGTCGTATCCCACTACCGAGATATCC
GCACCAACGCGCAGCCCGGACTCGGTAATGGCGCGCATTGCGCCCAGCGCCATCTGATCGTTGGCAACCA
GCATCGCAGTGGGAACGATGCCCTCATTCAGCATTTGCATGGTTTGTTGAAAACCGGACATGGCACTCCA
GTCGCCTTCCCGTTCCGCTATCGGCTGAATTTGATTGCGAGTGAGATATTTATGCCAGCCAGCCAGACGC
AGACGCGCCGAGACAGAACTTAATGGGCCCGCTAACAGCGCGATTTGCTGGTGACCCAATGCGACCAGAT
GCTCCACGCCCAGTCGCGTACCGTCTTCATGGGAGAAAATAATACTGTTGATGGGTGTCTGGTCAGAGAC
ATCAAGAAATAACGCCGGAACATTAGTGCAGGCAGCTTCCACAGCAATGGCATCCTGGTCATCCAGCGGA
TAGTTAATGATCAGCCCACTGACGCGTTGCGCGAGAAGATTGTGCACCGCCGCTTTACAGGCTTCGACGC
CGCTTCGTTCTACCATCGACACCACCACGCTGGCACCCAGTTGATCGGCGCGAGATTTAATCGCCGCGAC
AATTTGCGACGGCGCGTGCAGGGCCAGACTGGAGGTGGCAACGCCAATCAGCAACGACTGTTTGCCCGCC
AGTTGTTGTGCCACGCGGTTGGGAATGTAATTCAGCTCCGCCATCGCCGCTTCCACTTTTTCCCGCGTTT
TCGCAGAAACGTGGCTGGCCTGGTTCACCACGCGGGAAACGGTCTGATAAGAGACACCGGCATACTCTGC
GACATCGTATAACGTTACTGGTTTCACATTCACCACCCTGAATTGACTCTCTTCCGGGCGCTATCATGCC
ATACCGCGAAAGGTTTTGCGCCATTCGATGGTGTCCGGGATCTCGACGCTCTCCCTTATGCGACTCCTGC
ATTAGGAAGCAGCCCAGTAGTAGGTTGAGGCCGTTGAGCACCGCCGCCGCAAGGAATGGTGCATGCAAGG
AGATGGCGCCCAACAGTCCCCCGGCCACGGGGCCTGCCACCATACCCACGCCGAAACAAGCGCTCATGAG
CCCGAAGTGGCGAGCCCGATCTTCCCCATCGGTGATGTCGGCGATATAGGCGCCAGCAACCGCACCTGTG
GCGCCGGTGATGCCGGCCACGATGCGTCCGGCGTAGAGGATCGAGATCTCGATCCCGCGAAATTAATACG
ACTCACTATAGGGGAATTGTGAGCGGATAACAATTCCCCTCTAGAAATAATTTTGTTTAACTTTAAGAAG
GAGATATACATATGCACCATCATCATCATCATTCTTCTGGTGTAGATCTGGGTACCGAGAACCTGTACTT
CCAATCCATGGCGGAAAATGTGACTGGTCTGTTTAAAGATTGTAGTAAAGTCATTACCGGGCTGCATCCG
ACCCAAGCACCAACACATCTGAGTGTCGACACCAAGTTCAAAACGGAAGGGCTGTGCGTAGATATTCCCG
GTATTCCAAAAGATATGACTTATCGCCGTCTGATTAGCATGATGGGCTTCAAAATGAATTACCAAGTGAA
CGGTTATCCGAATATGTTCATTACCCGCGAGGAAGCTATTCGCCATGTGCGCGCATGGATCGGCTTCGAC
GTGGAGGGATGTCATGCGACCCGCGAAGCCGTGGGGACTAACTTACCGCTGCAGCTGGGCTTTTCTACCG
GCGTGAATTTAGTTGCCGTACCGACCGGATATGTAGACACGCCGAACAACACGGATTTTTCGCGTGTGTC
AGCCAAACCACCTCCGGGCGATCAATTTAAGCACCTGATCCCACTGATGTACAAAGGCTTACCATGGAAT
GTTGTACGCATTAAGATCGTGCAGATGTTGAGCGATACTCTGAAAAATTTGTCGGATCGGGTAGTGTTTG
TCCTGTGGGCGCACGGCTTCGAGCTTACTTCGATGAAATACTTTGTCAAGATCGGACCGGAACGTACCTG
TTGTCTGTGCGACCGTCGCGCCACCTGTTTCAGTACCGCGTCTGACACTTATGCGTGTTGGCACCACTCG
ATTGGTTTTGATTACGTATACAATCCGTTTATGATCGATGTCCAACAATGGGGCTTTACGGGGAATTTGC
AGTCTAATCACGATCTGTACTGTCAGGTACACGGCAATGCCCACGTCGCCAGCTGTGACGCTATTATGAC
CCGTTGCCTGGCTGTCCACGAATGTTTCGTGAAACGTGTTGATTGGACCATTGAATACCCTATTATCGGT
GACGAGCTGAAAATTAACGCTGCGTGCCGTAAAGTTCAACACATGGTGGTCAAAGCGGCCCTGTTGGCCG
ATAAATTCCCAGTTTTGCACGACATTGGCAATCCTAAAGCAATCAAATGTGTTCCCCAAGCTGATGTGGA
ATGGAAATTCTACGATGCACAGCCATGCTCCGACAAGGCTTACAAAATTGAAGAACTGTTCTATAGCTAT
GCCACCCATTCTGACAAATTCACGGATGGTGTTTGTCTGTTTTGGAACTGTAACGTTGATCGTTATCCGG
CAAACTCCATTGTGTGTCGCTTTGATACTCGGGTCCTCTCAAATCTCAATTTACCCGGCTGCGATGGCGG
TTCTCTGTACGTGAATAAACACGCCTTCCATACTCCGGCATTTGATAAATCAGCGTTCGTCAATTTAAAG
CAGCTGCCGTTTTTCTATTATAGCGATAGCCCCTGCGAAAGCCATGGGAAACAGGTGGTTAGCGATATCG
ACTATGTCCCGCTGAAGTCGGCCACGTGTATCACCCGTTGTAACTTAGGAGGCGCAGTTTGCCGTCACCA
TGCGAACGAGTACCGGCTGTATTTAGACGCATATAACATGATGATTTCTGCCGGCTTCAGTCTTTGGGTT
TACAAACAGTTCGATACCTATAATCTGTGGAACACGTTTACTCGTCTCCAATAATAATAATTTAAGGAGA
TATACATG
[417 nt withheld, positions 3159-3575]
TAACAGTAAAGGTGGATACGGATCCGAATTCGAGCTCCGTCGACAAGCTTGCGGCCGCACTCGAGCACCA
CCACCACCACCACTGAGATCCGGCTGCTAACAAAGCCCGAAAGGAAGCTGAGTTGGCTGCTGCCACCGCT
GAGCAATAACTAGCATAACCCCTTGGGGCCTCTAAACGGGTCTTGAGGGGTTTTTTGCTGAAAGGAGGAA
CTATATCCGGATTGGCGAATGGG
[124 nt withheld, positions 3809-3932]
C
[91 nt withheld, positions 3934-4024]
A
[49 nt withheld, positions 4026-4074]
CCTTTGACGTTGGAGTCCACGTTCTTT
[37 nt withheld, positions 4102-4138]
ACCCTATCTCGGTCTATTCTTTTGATTTATAAGGGATTTTGCCGATTTCGGCCTATTGGTTAAAAAATGA
GCTGATTTAACAAAAATTTAACGCGAATTTTAACAAAATATTAACGCTTACAATTTAGGTGGCACTTTTC
GGGGAAATGTGCGCGGAACCCCTATTTGTTTATTTTTCTAAATACATTCAAATATGTATCCGCTCATGAA
TTAATTCTTAGAAAAACTCATCGAGCATCAAATGAAACTGCAATTTATTCATATCAGGATTATCAATACC
ATATTTTTGAAAAAGCCGTTTCTGTAATGAAGGAGAAAACTCACCGAGGCAGTTCCATAGGATGGCAAGA
TCCTGGTATCGGTCTGCGATTCCGACTCGTCCAACATCAATACAACCTATTAATTTCCCCTCGTCAAAAA
TAAGGTTATCAAGTGAGAAATCACCATGAGTGACGACTGAATCCGGTGAGAATGGCAAAAGTTTATGCAT
TTCTTTCCAGACTTGTTCAACAGGCCAGCCATTACGCTCGTCATCAAAATCACTCGCATCAACCAAACCG
TTATTCATTCGTGATTGCGCCTGAGCGAGACGAAATACGCGATCGCTGTTAAAAGGACAATTACAAACAG
GAATCGAATGCAACCGGCGCAGGAACACTGCCAGCGCATCAACAATATTTTCACCTGAATCAGGATATTC
TTCTAATACCTGGAATGCTGTTTTCCCGGGGATCGCAGTGGTGAGTAACCATGCATCATCAGGAGTACGG
ATAAAATGCTTGATGGTCGGAAGAGGCATAAATTCCGTCAGCCAGTTTAGTCTGACCATCTCATCTGTAA
CATCATTGGCAACGCTACCTTTGCCATGTTTCAGAAACAACTCTGGCGCATCGGGCTTCCCATACAATCG
ATAGATTGTCGCACCTGATTGCCCGACATTATCGCGAGCCCATTTATACCCATATAAATCAGCATCCATG
TTGGAATTTAATCGCGGCCTAGAGCAAGACGTTTCCCGTTGAATATGGCTCATAACACCCCTTGTATTAC
TGTTTATGTAAGCAGACAGTTTTATTGTTCATGACCAAAATCCCTTAACGTGAGTTTTCGTTCCACTGAG
CGTCAGACCCCGTAGAAAAGATCAAAGGATCTTCTTGAGATCCTTTTTTTCTGCGCGTAATCTGCTGCTT
GCAAACAAAAAAACCACCGCTACCAGCGGTGGTTTGTTTGCCGGATCAAGAGCTACCAACTCTTTTTCCG
AAGGTAACTGGCTTCAGCAGAGCGCAGATACCAAATACTGTCCTTCTAGTGTAGCCGTAGTTAGGCCACC
ACTTCAAGAACTCTGTAGCACCGCCTACATACCTCGCTCTGCTAATCCTGTTACCAGTGGCTGCTGCCAG
TGGCGATAAGTCGTGTCTTACCGGGTTGGACTCAAGACGATAGTTACCGGATAAGGCGCAGCGGTCGGGC
TGAACGGGGGGTTCGTGCACACAGCCCAGCTTGGAGCGAACGACCTACACCGAACTGAGATACCTACAGC
GTGAGCTATGAGAAAGCGCCACGCTTCCCGAAGGGAGAAAGGCGGACAGGTATCCGGTAAGCGGCAGGGT
CGGAACAGGAGAGCGCACGAGGGAGCTTCCAGGGGGAAACGCCTGGTATCTTTATAGTCCTGTCGGGTTT
CGCCACCTCTGACTTGAGCGTCGATTTTTGTGATGCTCGTCAGGGGGGCGGAGCCTATGGAAAAACGCCA
GCAACGCGGCCTTTTTACGGTTCCTGGCCTTTTGCTGGCCTTTTGCTCACATGTTCTTTCCTGCGTTATC
CCCTGATTCTGTGGATAACCGTATTACCGCCTTTGAGTGAGCTGATACCGCTCGCCGCAGCCGAACGACC
GAGCGCAGCGAGTCAGTGAGCGAGGAAGCGGAAGAGCGCCTGATGCGGTATTTTCTCCTTACGCATCTGT
GCGGTATTTCACACCGCAATGGTGCACTCTCAGTACAATCTGCTCTGATGCCGCATAGTTAAGCCAGTAT
ACACTCCGCTATCGCTACGTGACTGGGTCATGGCTGCGCCCCGACACCCGCCAACACCCGCTGACGCGCC
CTGACGGGCTTGTCTGCTCCCGGCATCCGCTTACAGACAAGCTGTGACCGTCTCCGGGAGCTGCATGTGT
CAGAGGTTTTCACCGTCATCACCGAAACGCGCGAGGCAGCTGCGGTAAAGCTCATCAGCGTGGTCGTGAA
GCGATTCACAGATGTCTGCCTGTTCATCCGCGTCCAGCTCGTTGAGTTTCTCCAGAAGCGTTAATGTCTG
GCTTCTGATAAAGCGGGCCATGTTAAGGGCGGTTTTTTCCTGTTTGGTCACTGATGCCTCCGTGTAAGGG
GGATTTCTGTTCATGGGGGTAATGATACCGATGAAACGAGAGAGGATGCTCACGATACGGGTTACTGATG
ATGAACATGCCCGGTTACTGGAACGTTGTGAGGGTAAACAACTGGCGGTATGGATGCGGCGGGACCAGAG
AAAAATCACTCAGGGTCAATGCCAGCGCTTCGTTAATACAGATGTAGGTGTTCCACAGGGTAGCCAGCAG
CATCCTGCGATGCAGATCCGGAACATAATGGTGCAGGGCGCTGACTTCCGCGTTTCCAGACTTTACGAAA
CACGGAAACCGAAGACCATTCATGTTGTTGCTCAGGTCGCAGACGTTTTGCAGCAGCAGTCGCTTCACGT
TCGCTCGCGTATCGGTGATTCATTCTGCTAACCAGTAAGGCAACCCCGCCAGCCTAGCCGGGTCCTCAAC
GACAGGAGCACGATCATGCGCACCCGTGGGGCCGCCATGCCGGCGATAATGGCCTGCTTCTCGCCGAAAC
GTTTGGTGGCGGGACCAGTGACGAAGGCTTGAGCGAGGGCGTGCAAGATTCCGAATACCGCAAGCGACAG
GCCGATCATCGTCGCGCTCCAGCGAAAGCGGTCCTCGCCGAAAATGACCCAGAGCGCTGCCGGCACCTGT
CCTACGAGTTGCATGATAAAGAAGACAGTCATAAGTGCGGCGACGATAGTCATGCCCCGCGCCCACCGGA
AGGAGCTGACTGGGTTGAAGGCTCTCAAGGGCATCGGTCGAGATCCCGGTGCCTAATGAGTGAGCTAACT
TACATTAATTGCGTTGCGCTCACTGCCCGCTTTCCAGTCGGGAAACCTGTCGTGCCAGCTGCATTAATGA
ATCGGCCAACGCGCGGGGAGAGGCG
Features (pLannotate 1.2.2; 20 found; start..end, strand, type, name):
   1008..1085    -  promoter       lacI promoter: lacI
   1093..1372    -  CDS            TcR (fragment): tetracycline efflux protein; tet; confers resistance to tetracycline
   1394..1412    +  promoter       T7 promoter: promoter for bacteriophage T7 RNA polymerase
   1413..1437    +  protein_bind   lac operator: The lac repressor binds to the lac operator to inhibit transcription in E. coli. This inhibition can be relieved by adding lactose or isopropyl-β-D-thiogalactopyranoside (IPTG). lac repressor encoded by lacI
   1452..1474    +  RBS            RBS: efficient ribosome binding site from bacteriophage T7 gene 10 (Olins and Rangwala, 1989)
   1551..3131    +  CDS            rep (fragment): R1AB_SARS2 - Experimental evidence at protein level: Swiss-Prot protein existence level 1. [2'-O-methyltransferase]: Methyltransferase that mediates mRNA cap 2'-O-ribose methylation to the 5'-cap structure of viral mRNAs. N7-methyl guanosine cap is a prerequisite for binding of nsp16. Therefore plays an essential role in viral mRNAs cap methylation which is essential to evade immune system. From Severe acute respiratory syndrome coronavirus 2 (2019-nCoV) (SARS-CoV-2).
   3159..3575    +  CDS            R1A_SARS2 (fragment) (sequence withheld): Experimental evidence at protein level: Swiss-Prot protein existence level 1. [Non-structural protein 10]: Plays a pivotal role in viral transcription by stimulating both nsp14 3'-5' exoribonuclease and nsp16 2'-O-methyltransferase activities. Therefore plays an essential role in viral mRNAs cap methylation. From Severe acute respiratory syndrome coronavirus 2 (2019-nCoV) (SARS-CoV-2).
   3641..3658    +  CDS            9xHis (fragment): 9xHis affinity tag
   3668..3717    +  CDS            SET1 (fragment): solubility-enhancement tag derived from T7 phage gene 10B
   3725..3772    +  terminator     T7 terminator: transcription terminator for bacteriophage T7 RNA polymerase
   3809..4237    +  rep_origin     f1 ori (sequence partly withheld): f1 bacteriophage origin of replication; arrow indicates direction of (+) strand synthesis
   4290..4347    +  promoter       AmpR promoter (fragment): bla
   4356..5171    -  CDS            KanR: aminoglycoside phosphotransferase; aph(3')-Ia; confers resistance to kanamycin in bacteria or G418 (Geneticin®) in eukaryotes
   5293..5881    +  rep_origin     ori: high-copy-number ColE1/pMB1/pBR322/pUC origin of replication
   6067..6206    -  misc_feature   bom: basis of mobility region from pBR322
   6308..6499    -  CDS            rop: Rop protein, which maintains plasmids at low copy number; rop
   6516..6896    +  CDS            YPB1_ECOLX: Protein predicted: Swiss-Prot protein existence level 4. From Escherichia coli.
   6968..7259    -  CDS            TcR (fragment): tetracycline efflux protein; tet; confers resistance to tetracycline
   7274..7295    -  protein_bind   CAP binding site: CAP binding activates transcription in the presence of cAMP. E. coli catabolite activator protein
   7308..1007    -  CDS            lacI (across the origin): lac repressor; lacI; The lac repressor binds to the lac operator to inhibit transcription in E. coli. This inhibition can be relieved by adding lactose or isopropyl-β-D-thiogalactopyranoside (IPTG).
