[The description below was written by a language model from this plasmid's Addgene catalogue record and pLannotate feature annotations shown in this document.]
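Description:
COVID-SARS2 NSP14/10 is a bacterial co-expression plasmid built on the pNIC28-Bsa4 backbone, a pET-type T7 vector, with a total size of about 7.4 kb. It is maintained in E. coli under kanamycin selection (an aph(3')-Ia KanR gene) and replicates from a ColE1/pMB1-family origin. The bom region and the rop gene are also present, consistent with its listing as low copy. An f1 origin is included as well. The short tetracycline-resistance fragments and the small predicted E. coli ORF in the feature tables appear to be pBR322-derived backbone remnants rather than functional parts.

The payload is a bicistronic cassette of two SARS-CoV-2 ORF1ab-derived coding sequences, both synthetic and codon-optimised for E. coli and inserted by ligation-independent cloning. A T7 promoter with an adjacent lac operator and the T7 gene 10 ribosome binding site drives Nsp14, which carries an N-terminal His6 tag and a TEV protease cleavage site supplied by the backbone. Untagged Nsp10 follows a short distance downstream on the same transcript, which ends at the T7 terminator. The automated annotation labels the first ORF with a generic replicase polyprotein description mentioning the 2'-O-methyltransferase, but the catalogue identifies it as Nsp14. The His-tag and SET1 fragments annotated after Nsp10 lie outside the stated inserts and are probably untranslated backbone sequence. A plasmid-borne lacI gene supplies repressor, so expression is IPTG-inducible in hosts that provide T7 RNA polymerase.

Nsp10 stimulates the 3'-5' exoribonuclease activity of Nsp14, and co-expression allows the complex to be recovered through the single cleavable His tag. The associated publication concerns characterisation of this ExoN complex and inhibitor identification. The depositor sequence and the repository's sequencing result show the same feature order, differing by only a few nucleotides in length and in their start coordinate.
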