Addgene plasmid #159613: COVID-SARS2 NSP14/10
Purpose: Bacterial co-expression vector fo Covid-SARS2 NSP14 and NSP10
Depositing lab: Opher Gileadi. Depositing organization: University of Oxford. Publication: Characterization of the SARS-CoV-2 ExoN (nsp14ExoN-nsp10) complex: implications for its role in viral genome stability and inhibitor identification. Baddock HT, Brolih S, Yosaatmadja Y, Ratnaweera M, Bielinski M, Swift LP, Cruz-Migoni A, Fan H, Keown JR, Walker AP, Morris GM, Grimes JM, Fodor E, Schofield CJ, Gileadi O, McHugh PJ. Nucleic Acids Res. 2022 Jan 17. pii: 6509090. doi: 10.1093/nar/gkab1303. PubMed 35037045.
Backbone
  Vector backbone: pNIC28-Bsa4
  Backbone manufacturer: Addgene Plasmid #26103
  Backbone size w/o insert (bp): 5356
  Total vector size (bp): 7387
  Vector type: Bacterial Expression
Growth in bacteria
  Bacterial resistance: Kanamycin, 50 μg/mL
  Growth temperature: 37°C
  Growth strain: DH5alpha
  Copy number: Low Copy
Gene/Insert 1
  Gene/Insert name: Covid-SARS2 Nsp14
  Species: Synthetic; COVID-SARS2
  Insert size (bp): 1653
  Mutation: Codon-optimized for E. coli expression
  GenBank ID: NC_045512.2
  Entrez Gene: ORF1ab (a.k.a. GU280_gp01)
  Promoter: T7 - LacO
  Tag / fusion protein: His6, TEV cleavage site (N terminal on backbone)
  Cloning method: Ligation Independent Cloning
  Sequencing primers: 5′ T7F; 3′ custom
Gene/Insert 2
  Gene/Insert name: Covid-SARS2 Nsp10
  Species: Synthetic; COVID-SARS2
  Insert size (bp): 423
  Mutation: Codon-optimized for E. coli expression
  GenBank ID: NC_045512.2
  Promoter: (Bicistronic)
  Tag / fusion protein: none
  Cloning method: Ligation Independent Cloning
  Sequencing primers: 5′ custom; 3′ T7R
Terms and licenses: Academic/Nonprofit Terms; Industry Terms: Not Available to Industry
How to cite: COVID-SARS2 NSP14/10 was a gift from Opher Gileadi (Addgene plasmid # 159613 ; http://n2t.net/addgene:159613 ; RRID:Addgene_159613)
